Addgene plasmid #42846: TAL3383
Depositing lab: Keith Joung. Depositing organization: Massachusetts General Hospital. Publication: Targeted gene disruption in somatic zebrafish cells using engineered TALENs. Sander JD, Cade L, Khayter C, Reyon D, Peterson RT, Joung JK, Yeh JR. Nat Biotechnol. 2011 Aug 5;29(8):697-8. doi: 10.1038/nbt.1934. PubMed 21822241.
Backbone
  Vector backbone: JDS78
  Backbone manufacturer: Addgene plasmid #32290
  Backbone size w/o insert (bp): 6447
  Vector type: Mammalian Expression ; T7
Growth in bacteria
  Bacterial resistance: Ampicillin, 100 μg/mL
  Growth temperature: 37°C
  Growth strain: XL1 Blue
  Copy number: High Copy
Gene/Insert
  Gene/Insert name: ZebrafishCommunity-tfe3b-right (alt name: tfe3b)
  Species: D. rerio (zebrafish)
  Insert size (bp): 1640
  Entrez Gene: tfe3b (a.k.a. si:dkey-13a21.9, zK13A21.9)
  Promoter: CMV
  Tag / fusion protein: 3X Flag (N terminal on backbone); WT FOKI (C terminal on backbone)
  Cloning method: Restriction Enzyme; 5′ cloning site N/A (destroyed during cloning); 3′ cloning site N/A (destroyed during cloning)
  Sequencing primers: 5′ CMV-F; 3′ BGH-rev
Terms and licenses: Academic/Nonprofit Terms; Industry Terms: Not Available to Industry
Depositor comments: Target binding site: TGGCAGCGAGACGGAGAT It is strongly recommended that users perform a diagnostic digest to verify this plasmid prior to use. For example, a double digest of the plasmid with BamHI and KpnI should result in two bands at 2.3kb and 5.8kb.
How to cite: TAL3383 was a gift from Keith Joung (Addgene plasmid # 42846 ; http://n2t.net/addgene:42846 ; RRID:Addgene_42846)
