[The description below was written by a language model from this plasmid's Addgene catalogue record.]
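Description:
TAL3383 is a TALEN expression plasmid built on the JDS78 backbone, a mammalian expression vector of about 6.4 kb that also carries a T7 promoter. It is maintained in E. coli as a high-copy plasmid under ampicillin selection. The record does not include a feature table, so the origin of replication and other backbone elements are not itemised. The use of a BGH reverse sequencing primer suggests that a BGH polyadenylation region lies downstream of the coding sequence.

The insert is an engineered TAL effector repeat array of about 1.6 kb, named ZebrafishCommunity-tfe3b-right. It was designed to recognise an 18-nucleotide site in the zebrafish tfe3b gene, so the insert is a synthetic DNA-binding domain directed against that locus, not tfe3b coding sequence itself. The array was cloned by restriction enzyme methods that destroyed the junction sites. This places it in frame between two backbone-encoded elements, an N-terminal 3X FLAG tag and a C-terminal wild-type FokI nuclease domain. The resulting fusion is one TALEN monomer, expressed from the CMV promoter in mammalian cells. The T7 designation indicates it can presumably also be transcribed in vitro to make mRNA.

FokI cleaves only as a dimer, so this "right" monomer is meant to be used with a matching "left" TALEN that binds the opposite half-site. Together they introduce a double-strand break, and error-prone repair of that break yields indel mutations. The associated publication describes targeted gene disruption in somatic zebrafish cells with engineered TALENs, which is consistent with use of this construct to knock out tfe3b in zebrafish.
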