>Addgene plasmid #42846 | TAL3383 | depositor partial sequence | sequence record 57966 | TAL3383 sequence 2430 bps
TCTAGAGCTAGCACCATGGACTACAAAGACCATGACGGTGATTATAAAGATCATGACATCGATTACAAGG
ATGACGATGACAAGATGGCCCCCAAGAAGAAGAGGAAGGTGGGCATTCACCGCGGGGTACCTATGGTGGA
CTTGAGGACACTCGGTTATTCGCAACAGCAACAGGAGAAAATCAAGCCTAAGGTCAGGAGCACCGTCGCG
CAACACCACGAGGCGCTTGTGGGGCATGGCTTCACTCATGCGCATATTGTCGCGCTTTCACAGCACCCTG
CGGCGCTTGGGACGGTGGCTGTCAAATACCAAGATATGATTGCGGCCCTGCCCGAAGCCACGCACGAGGC
AATTGTAGGGGTCGGTAAACAGTGGTCGGGAGCGCGAGCACTTGAGGCGCTGCTGACTGTGGCGGGTGAG
CTTAGGGGGCCTCCGCTCCAGCTCGACACCGGGCAGCTGCTGAAGATCGCGAAGAGAGGGGGAGTAACAG
CGGTAGAGGCAGTGCACGCCTGGCGCAATGCGCTCACCGGGGCCCCCTTGAACCTGACCCCAGACCAGGT
AGTCGCAATCGCGAACAATAATGGGGGAAAGCAAGCCCTGGAAACCGTGCAAAGGTTGTTGCCGGTCCTT
TGTCAAGACCACGGCCTTACACCGGAGCAAGTCGTGGCCATTGCAAATAATAACGGTGGCAAACAGGCTC
TTGAGACGGTTCAGAGACTTCTCCCAGTTCTCTGTCAAGCCCACGGGCTGACTCCCGATCAAGTTGTAGC
GATTGCGTCGCATGACGGAGGGAAACAAGCATTGGAGACTGTCCAACGGCTCCTTCCCGTGTTGTGTCAA
GCCCACGGTTTGACGCCTGCACAAGTGGTCGCCATCGCCTCCAATATTGGCGGTAAGCAGGCGCTGGAAA
CAGTACAGCGCCTGCTGCCTGTACTGTGCCAGGATCATGGACTGACCCCAGACCAGGTAGTCGCAATCGC
GAACAATAATGGGGGAAAGCAAGCCCTGGAAACCGTGCAAAGGTTGTTGCCGGTCCTTTGTCAAGACCAC
GGCCTTACACCGGAGCAAGTCGTGGCCATTGCATCCCACGACGGTGGCAAACAGGCTCTTGAGACGGTTC
AGAGACTTCTCCCAGTTCTCTGTCAAGCCCACGGGCTGACTCCCGATCAAGTTGTAGCGATTGCGAATAA
CAATGGAGGGAAACAAGCATTGGAGACTGTCCAACGGCTCCTTCCCGTGTTGTGTCAAGCCCACGGTTTG
ACGCCTGCACAAGTGGTCGCCATCGCCTCCAATATTGGCGGTAAGCAGGCGCTGGAAACAGTACAGCGCC
TGCTGCCTGTACTGTGCCAGGATCATGGACTGACCCCAGACCAGGTAGTCGCAATCGCGAACAATAATGG
GGGAAAGCAAGCCCTGGAAACCGTGCAAAGGTTGTTGCCGGTCCTTTGTCAAGACCACGGCCTTACACCG
GAGCAAGTCGTGGCCATTGCAAGCAACATCGGTGGCAAACAGGCTCTTGAGACGGTTCAGAGACTTCTCC
CAGTTCTCTGTCAAGCCCACGGGCTGACTCCCGATCAAGTTGTAGCGATTGCGTCGCATGACGGAGGGAA
ACAAGCATTGGAGACTGTCCAACGGCTCCTTCCCGTGTTGTGTCAAGCCCACGGTTTGACGCCTGCACAA
GTGGTCGCCATCGCCAACAACAACGGCGGTAAGCAGGCGCTGGAAACAGTACAGCGCCTGCTGCCTGTAC
TGTGCCAGGATCATGGACTGACCCCAGACCAGGTAGTCGCAATCGCGAACAATAATGGGGGAAAGCAAGC
CCTGGAAACCGTGCAAAGGTTGTTGCCGGTCCTTTGTCAAGACCACGGCCTTACACCGGAGCAAGTCGTG
GCCATTGCAAGCAACATCGGTGGCAAACAGGCTCTTGAGACGGTTCAGAGACTTCTCCCAGTTCTCTGTC
AAGCCCACGGGCTGACTCCCGATCAAGTTGTAGCGATTGCGAATAACAATGGAGGGAAACAAGCATTGGA
GACTGTCCAACGGCTCCTTCCCGTGTTGTGTCAAGCCCACGGTTTGACGCCTGCACAAGTGGTCGCCATC
GCCTCCAATATTGGCGGTAAGCAGGCGCTGGAAACAGTACAGCGCCTGCTGCCTGTACTGTGCCAGGATC
ATGGACTGACACCCGAACAGGTGGTCGCCATTGCTTCTAATGGGGGAGGACGGCCAGCCTTGGAGTCCAT
CGTAGCCCAATTGTCCAGGCCCGATCCCGCGTTGGCTGCGTTAACGAATGACCATCTGGTGGCGTTGGCA
TGTCTTGGTGGACGACCCGCGCTCGATGCAGTCAAAAAGGGTCTGCCTCATGCTCCCGCATTGATCAAAA
GAACCAACCGGCGGATTCCCGAGAGAACTTCCCATCGAGTCGCGGGATCC
