>Addgene plasmid #42846 | TAL3383 | addgene partial sequence | sequence record 60831 | JDS-TALEN-F 5'-TAGGGGTCGGTAAACAGTGG-3'
TGTGGCGGGTGAGCTTAGGGGGCCTCCGCTCCAGCTCGACACCGGGCAGCTGCTGAAGATCGCGAAGAGA
GGGGGAGTAACAGCGGTAGAGGCAGTGCACGCCTGGCGCAATGCGCTCACCGGGGCCCCCTTGAACCTGA
CCCCAGACCAGGTAGTCGCAATCGCGAACAATAATGGGGGAAAGCAAGCCCTGGAAACCGTGCAAAGGTT
GTTGCCGGTCCTTTGTCAAGACCACGGCCTTACACCGGAGCAAGTCGTGGCCATTGCAAATAATAACGGT
GGCAAACAGGCTCTTGAGACGGTTCAGAGACTTCTCCCAGTTCTCTGTCAAGCCCACGGGCTGACTCCCG
ATCAAGTTGTAGCGATTGCGTCGCATGACGGAGGGAAACAAGCATTGGAGACTGTCCAACGGCTCCTTCC
CGTGTTGTGTCAAGCCCACGGTTTGACGCCTGCACAAGTGGTCGCCATCGCCTCCAATATTGGCGGTAAG
CAGGCGCTGGAAACAGTACAGCGCCTGCTGCCTGTACTGTGCCAGGATCATGGACTGACCCCAGACCAGG
TAGTCGCAATCGCGAACAATAATGGGGGAAAGCAAGCCCTGGAAACCGTGCAAAGGTTGTTGCCGGTCCT
TTGTCAAGACCACGGCCTTACACCGGAGCAAGTCGTGGCCATTGCATCCCACGACGGTGGCAAACAGGCT
CTTGAGACGGTTCAGAGACTTCTCCCAGTTCTCTGTCAAGCCCACGGGCTGACTCCCGATCAAGTTGTAG
CGATTGCGAATAACAATGGAGGGAAACAAGCATTGGAGACTGTCCAACGGCTCCTTCCCGTGTTGTGTCA
AGCCC
